Addgene plasmid #65373: GFP-BAZ2A
Purpose: GFP-tagged BRD protein, which can be used to be expressed in mammalian cells.
Depositing lab: Kyle Miller. Depositing organization: University of Texas at Austin. Publication: Screen identifies bromodomain protein ZMYND8 in chromatin recognition of transcription-associated DNA damage that promotes homologous recombination. Gong F, Chiu LY, Cox B, Aymard F, Clouaire T, Leung JW, Cammarata M, Perez M, Agarwal P, Brodbelt JS, Legube G, Miller KM. Genes Dev. 2015 Jan 15;29(2):197-211. doi: 10.1101/gad.252189.114. PubMed 25593309.
Backbone
  Vector backbone: pcDNA6.2/N-EmGFP-DEST
  Backbone manufacturer: invitrogen
  Backbone size w/o insert (bp): 5847
  Vector type: Mammalian Expression
  Selectable markers: Blasticidin
Growth in bacteria
  Bacterial resistance: Ampicillin, 100 μg/mL
  Growth temperature: 37°C
  Growth strain: DH5alpha
  Copy number: High Copy
Gene/Insert
  Gene/Insert name: BAZ2A
  Species: H. sapiens (human)
  Insert size (bp): 5715
  Mutation: none
  Entrez Gene: BAZ2A (a.k.a. TIP5, WALp3)
  Promoter: CMV
  Tag / fusion protein: EmGFP (N terminal on backbone); V5 (C terminal on backbone)
  Cloning method: Gateway Cloning
  Sequencing primers: 5′ EGFP_C_primer; 3′ TK polyA reverse primer
Terms and licenses: Academic/Nonprofit Terms; Industry Terms: Not Available to Industry
Depositor comments: Gene Source: DNASU HsCD00297106
How to cite: GFP-BAZ2A was a gift from Kyle Miller (Addgene plasmid # 65373 ; http://n2t.net/addgene:65373 ; RRID:Addgene_65373)
