[The description below was written by a language model from this plasmid's Addgene catalogue record and pLannotate feature annotations shown in this document.]
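Description:
GFP-BAZ2A is a mammalian expression plasmid built on the Invitrogen pcDNA6.2/N-EmGFP-DEST Gateway destination backbone, carrying the full-length, unmutated human BAZ2A coding sequence (also known as TIP5; about 5.7 kb) in a construct of roughly 11.6 kb. It is propagated in E. coli through a high-copy ColE1/pUC-type origin with ampicillin selection from the β-lactamase gene, and it also contains an f1 phage origin. For selection in mammalian cells, a blasticidin S deaminase cassette is placed behind tandem SV40 early and bacterial EM7 promoters and is terminated by an SV40 polyadenylation signal. The short bleomycin-resistance and lac-region fragments in the annotation appear to be backbone remnants rather than functional elements.

The expression unit is driven by the human cytomegalovirus immediate-early enhancer and promoter. Emerald GFP (EmGFP) lies upstream of the insert, giving an N-terminal fluorescent fusion. BAZ2A is flanked by attB1 and attB2 sites, the scars of the Gateway recombination used to transfer the open reading frame into the destination vector. A backbone-encoded V5 epitope follows attB2, and the catalogue lists it as a C-terminal tag. Whether it is actually translated depends on the insert lacking a stop codon, which the record does not state. Transcripts end at the HSV thymidine kinase poly(A) signal.

BAZ2A is a bromodomain-containing subunit of the nucleolar remodeling complex NoRC, which silences a fraction of rDNA repeats. The plasmid is one of a set of GFP-tagged bromodomain proteins intended for expression in mammalian cells. The associated publication describes a screen of bromodomain proteins for roles in chromatin recognition of DNA damage, which suggests its use for live-cell imaging of protein localisation.
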