Features (pLannotate 1.2.2; 23 found; start..end, strand, type, name):
      1..380     +  enhancer       CMV enhancer: human cytomegalovirus immediate early enhancer
    381..584     +  promoter       CMV promoter: human cytomegalovirus (CMV) immediate early promoter
    709..1425    +  CDS            Emerald: Emerald is a basic (constitutively fluorescent) green fluorescent protein published in 1998, derived from Aequorea victoria. It is reported to be a very rapidly-maturing weak dimer.
   1442..1462    +  protein_bind   attB1: mutant version of attB; core recombination site for the Gateway® BP reaction BP Clonase™
   1483..7197    +  CDS            BAZ2A: BAZ2A_HUMAN - Also known as KIAA0314, TIP5. Experimental evidence at protein level: Swiss-Prot protein existence level 1. Essential component of the NoRC (nucleolar remodeling complex) complex, a complex that mediates silencing of a fraction of rDNA by recruiting histone-modifying enzymes and DNA methyltransferases, leading to heterochromatin formation and transcriptional silencing. In the complex, it plays a central role by being recruited to rDNA and by targeting chromatin modifying enzymes such as HDAC1, leading to repress RNA polymerase I transcription. Recruited to rDNA via its interactio
   7214..7234    -  protein_bind   attB2: mutant version of attB; core recombination site for the Gateway® BP reaction BP Clonase™
   7246..7284    +  CDS            V5 tag (fragment): epitope tag from simian virus 5
   7368..7416    +  polyA_signal   HSV TK poly(A) signal: herpes simplex virus thymidine kinase polyadenylation signal (Cole and Stacy, 1985)
   7618..8046    +  rep_origin     f1 ori (sequence partly withheld): f1 bacteriophage origin of replication; arrow indicates direction of (+) strand synthesis
   8060..8389    +  promoter       SV40 promoter: SV40 enhancer and early promoter
   8437..8484    +  promoter       EM7 promoter: synthetic bacterial promoter&nbsp
   8503..8901    +  CDS            BSD: blasticidin S deaminase; Aspergillus terreus BSD; confers resistance to blasticidin
   8902..8929    +  CDS            BleoR (fragment): antibiotic-binding protein; Sh ble from Streptoalloteichus hindustanus; confers resistance to bleomycin, phleomycin, and Zeocin™
   8939..9064    +  CDS            ble (fragment): BLE_KLEPN - Experimental evidence at protein level: Swiss-Prot protein existence level 1. Binding protein with a strong affinity to the bleomycin family of antibiotics. Binds to CL990; an antimitotic-antibiotic compound. From Klebsiella pneumoniae.
   9059..9180    +  polyA_signal   SV40 poly(A) signal: SV40 polyadenylation signal
   9251..9273    -  protein_bind   lac operator (fragment): The lac repressor binds to the lac operator to inhibit transcription in E. coli. This inhibition can be relieved by adding lactose or isopropyl-β-D-thiogalactopyranoside (IPTG). lac repressor encoded by lacI
   9277..9307    -  promoter       lac promoter: promoter for the E. coli lac operon
   9322..9343    -  protein_bind   CAP binding site: CAP binding activates transcription in the presence of cAMP. E. coli catabolite activator protein
   9356..9448    -  CDS            lacI (fragment): lac repressor; lacI; The lac repressor binds to the lac operator to inhibit transcription in E. coli. This inhibition can be relieved by adding lactose or isopropyl-β-D-thiogalactopyranoside (IPTG).
   9631..10219   -  rep_origin     ori: high-copy-number ColE1/pMB1/pBR322/pUC origin of replication
  10390..11250   -  CDS            AmpR: β-lactamase; bla; confers resistance to ampicillin, carbenicillin, and related antibiotics
  11251..11355   -  promoter       AmpR promoter: bla
  11414..11466   -  misc_feature   bom (fragment): basis of mobility region from pBR322
>Addgene plasmid #65373 | GFP-BAZ2A | addgene full sequence | sequence record 378789 | Addgene NGS Result
GACATTGATTATTGACTAGTTATTAATAGTAATCAATTACGGGGTCATTAGTTCATAGCCCATATATGGA
GTTCCGCGTTACATAACTTACGGTAAATGGCCCGCCTGGCTGACCGCCCAACGACCCCCGCCCATTGACG
TCAATAATGACGTATGTTCCCATAGTAACGCCAATAGGGACTTTCCATTGACGTCAATGGGTGGAGTATT
TACGGTAAACTGCCCACTTGGCAGTACATCAAGTGTATCATATGCCAAGTACGCCCCCTATTGACGTCAA
TGACGGTAAATGGCCCGCCTGGCATTATGCCCAGTACATGACCTTATGGGACTTTCCTACTTGGCAGTAC
ATCTACGTATTAGTCATCGCTATTACCATGGTGATGCGGTTTTGGCAGTACATCAATGGGCGTGGATAGC
GGTTTGACTCACGGGGATTTCCAAGTCTCCACCCCATTGACGTCAATGGGAGTTTGTTTTGGCACCAAAA
TCAACGGGACTTTCCAAAATGTCGTAACAACTCCGCCCCATTGACGCAAATGGGCGGTAGGCGTGTACGG
TGGGAGGTCTATATAAGCAGAGCTCGTTTAGTGAACCGTCAGATCGCCTGGAGACGCCATCCACGCTGTT
TTGACCTCCATAGAAGACACCGGGACCGATCCAGCCTCCGGACTCTAGAGGATCCCTACCGGTGATATCC
TCGAGACCATGGTGAGCAAGGGCGAGGAGCTGTTCACCGGGGTGGTGCCCATCCTGGTCGAGCTGGACGG
CGACGTAAACGGCCACAAGTTCAGCGTGTCCGGCGAGGGCGAGGGCGATGCCACCTACGGCAAGCTGACC
CTGAAGTTCATCTGCACCACCGGCAAGCTGCCCGTGCCCTGGCCCACCCTCGTGACCACCTTCACCTACG
GCGTGCAGTGCTTCGCCCGCTACCCCGACCACATGAAGCAGCACGACTTCTTCAAGTCCGCCATGCCCGA
AGGCTACGTCCAGGAGCGCACCATCTTCTTCAAGGACGACGGCAACTACAAGACCCGCGCCGAGGTGAAG
TTCGAGGGCGACACCCTGGTGAACCGCATCGAGCTGAAGGGCATCGACTTCAAGGAGGACGGCAACATCC
TGGGGCACAAGCTGGAGTACAACTACAACAGCCACAAGGTCTATATCACCGCCGACAAGCAGAAGAACGG
CATCAAGGTGAACTTCAAGACCCGCCACAACATCGAGGACGGCAGCGTGCAGCTCGCCGACCACTACCAG
CAGAACACCCCCATCGGCGACGGCCCCGTGCTGCTGCCCGACAACCACTACCTGAGCACCCAGTCCGCCC
TGAGCAAAGACCCCAACGAGAAGCGCGATCACATGGTCCTGCTGGAGTTCGTGACCGCCGCCGGGATCAC
TCTCGGCATGGACGAGCTGTACAAGGGCTCGAGCCCATCAACAAGTTTGTACAAAAAAGCAGAAGGGCCG
TCAAGGCCCACCATGGAAATGGAGGCAAACGACCATTTTAACTTTACTGGCCTTCCCCCTGCACCTGCTG
CCTCAGGACTGAAACCCTCTCCTTCCTCAGGGGAGGGCCTCTACACTAACGGGTCTCCCATGAACTTCCC
CCAGCAAGGGAAAAGTTTGAATGGGGATGTGAATGTTAATGGCTTATCTACTGTATCTCACACTACTACT
TCAGGGATTTTGAACTCTGCTCCCCACTCCTCCAGCACCTCACACCTCCATCACCCCAGCGTGGCCTACG
ACTGTCTCTGGAACTACTCACAGTACCCATCTGCCAATCCTGGCAGCAACCTCAAGGACCCACCCCTTCT
CTCCCAGTTCTCGGGGGGACAATACCCACTCAACGGCATCCTTGGGGGCAGCCGGCAACCTTCATCCCCA
AGTCATAACACTAACCTTCGGGCTGGGAGCCAAGAGTTCTGGGCCAACGGTACCCAGAGTCCCATGGGGC
TTAACTTTGATTCACAAGAACTGTATGATTCCTTTCCTGACCAGAATTTTGAGGTGATGCCCAATGGACC
CCCTAGTTTTTTCACCTCCCCACAGACTTCTCCTATGTTGGGATCTAGCATTCAAACCTTTGCACCCTCC
CAGGAGGTAGGCAGTGGTATCCATCCTGATGAGGCAGCAGAAAAGGAGATGACTTCAGTTGTGGCAGAGA
ATGGCACTGGCTTGGTAGGCAGCTTGGAGCTGGAAGAAGAGCAGCCAGAACTGAAGATGTGTGGCTACAA
TGGCTCTGTCCCTTCTGTGGAATCGTTACACCAAGAGGTCTCAGTCCTGGTCCCTGACCCCACAGTGAGC
TGTTTAGATGATCCTTCACATCTTCCTGATCAACTGGAAGACACTCCAATCCTCAGTGAAGACTCTCTGG
AGCCCTTCAACTCTCTGGCACCAGAGCCAGTGAGTGGAGGACTATATGGTATTGATGACACGGAGCTGAT
GGGTGCAGAGGACAAGCTGCCTCTTGAGGACAGCCCTGTGATTTCTGCCCTTGATTGCCCTTCCCTCAAT
AATGCTACTGCCTTCAGTCTCCTGGCAGATGATAGTCAAACATCAACCTCTATCTTTGCCAGTCCCACCT
CTCCACCTGTCCTAGGGGAGTCTGTCCTGCAAGATAACAGCTTTGACCTGAATAATGGTAGTGACGCTGA
ACAGGAAGAAATGGAAACTCAATCTTCAGACTTCCCACCATCCCTGACCCAGCCAGCTCCTGATCAGTCA
TCCACTATTCAGCTACATCCAGCAACCTCACCAGCAGTCTCGCCAACAACCTCCCCAGCAGTCTCCCTAG
TGGTTTCTCCAGCAGCCTCCCCAGAAATCTCTCCAGAAGTTTGTCCCGCAGCTTCTACAGTTGTCTCTCC
AGCAGTCTTCTCAGTGGTCTCTCCAGCTTCCTCAGCAGTCCTCCCAGCAGTCTCCTTAGAAGTCCCGTTG
ACGGCTTCAGTGACATCCCCAAAAGCCTCTCCCGTAACTTCCCCAGCAGCTGCCTTTCCAACAGCCTCCC
CAGCAAATAAGGATGTCAGCAGCTTTCTAGAAACCACTGCTGACGTGGAAGAGATCACTGGAGAAGGACT
CACTGCTTCTGGTAGTGGTGATGTCATGAGGAGACGTATTGCTACCCCAGAAGAAGTTCGTCTTCCCCTC
CAACATGGGTGGCGGAGAGAGGTGCGCATCAAGAAGGGCAGCCACCGATGGCAGGGGGAGACCTGGTATT
ATGGCCCCTGTGGGAAGAGGATGAAGCAATTTCCAGAAGTGATCAAGTACCTGAGCCGCAACGTGGTACA
CAGTGTCCGCCGAGAGCACTTCAGCTTCAGTCCCCGTATGCCTGTTGGAGATTTCTTTGAAGAAAGAGAC
ACGCCAGAGGGCTTGCAGTGGGTGCAGCTCTCAGCAGAGGAGATCCCGTCGAGGATTCAGGCAATTACTG
GCAAACGGGGTCGACCTCGAAACACTGAGAAGGCTAAGACTAAGGAAGTCCCCAAGGTGAAACGGGGTCG
AGGTCGGCCACCTAAGGTCAAAATCACTGAGCTATTGAACAAGACAGACAACCGCCCCCTAAAGAAACTG
GAGGCCCAAGAAACATTGAATGAGGAGGATAAAGCAAAGATTGCTAAAAGCAAGAAGAAGATGAGGCAGA
AGGTTCAACGGGGAGAGTGTCAGACTACTATCCAAGGGCAGGCCAGAAATAAGCGGAAACAAGAGACCAA
GAGCTTAAAGCAGAAGGAAGCTAAGAAGAAATCCAAGGCTGAGAAAGAAAAAGGAAAGACAAAGCAGGAA
AAACTGAAGGAAAAAGTCAAGAGGGAAAAGAAGGAGAAGGTAAAAATGAAGGAAAAGGAGGAGGTGACCA
AAGCCAAGCCAGCCTGTAAAGCAGATAAGACCCTGGCCACACAGAGGCGCTTGGAGGAACGGCAGAGGCA
GCAGATGATCTTGGAGGAAATGAAGAAGCCGACAGAGGATATGTGTCTGACTGACCACCAGCCCCTGCCT
GACTTCTCACGAGTCCCTGGTCTGACATTGCCCAGTGGAGCCTTCTCAGACTGCTTGACCATTGTGGAGT
TCCTGCATAGCTTTGGCAAGGTGCTGGGCTTTGATCCTGCCAAAGATGTGCCTAGCCTGGGGGTCCTGCA
GGAGGGACTCCTGTGTCAAGGTGACAGCTTGGGTGAGGTGCAAGACCTGCTGGTCAGGCTGCTGAAGGCT
GCACTCCATGATCCTGGCTTTCCCTCCTACTGTCAGTCCCTAAAGATCTTGGGGGAGAAGGTGTCTGAGA
TCCCACTGACAAGAGACAATGTGTCAGAGATCCTGCGCTGCTTCCTTATGGCATATGGAGTAGAGCCAGC
CCTCTGTGACCGCCTGCGCACCCAGCCTTTTCAGGCCCAGCCACCCCAGCAGAAGGCTGCTGTCCTGGCC
TTCCTTGTGCATGAGCTCAATGGCTCCACCCTCATCATCAATGAGATTGACAAGACTCTGGAGAGTATGT
CCAGCTACAGGAAAAACAAGTGGATTGTTGAAGGCCGGCTCCGGAGGCTGAAAACTGTTCTGGCCAAGCG
AACTGGGCGGTCTGAAGTAGAGATGGAAGGGCCAGAGGAATGCCTGGGACGGAGGCGCAGTTCTCGGATC
ATGGAGGAGACCAGTGGCATGGAAGAAGAGGAAGAAGAGGAGTCTATAGCAGCTGTCCCTGGCCGCAGGG
GTCGAAGAGATGGAGAGGTTGATGCCACAGCATCTAGCATCCCAGAGCTAGAGCGCCAGATAGAAAAACT
CAGCAAGCGTCAGCTTTTCTTTCGCAAAAAGCTGCTTCACTCATCCCAGATGCTTCGGGCGGTCTCCCTG
GGTCAGGACCGCTACAGACGTCGCTACTGGGTATTGCCGTATTTGGCTGGTATCTTTGTAGAAGGAACAG
AGGGGAACTTAGTTCCTGAGGAGGTGATAAAGAAGGAAACTGACTCCTTAAAAGTGGCAGCCCATGCGTC
ACTCAACCCTGCCCTCTTCTCTATGAAGATGGAGTTAGCTGGCTCCAACACCACTGCCAGTTCTCCTGCC
CGGGCCCGAGGCCGACCTCGAAAAACTAAGCCCGGGTCTATGCAACCTAGGCATCTTAAGTCCCCTGTCA
GGGGTCAGGATTCAGAACAGCCCCAGGCCCAGCTTCAGCCTGAGGCTCAGCTTCATGCTCCTGCCCAGCC
CCAGCCTCAGCTTCAGCTTCAGCTTCAGTCCCATAAGGGGTTCCTGGAGCAAGAAGGCTCCCCTTTGTCA
CTGGGTCAGAGCCAGCATGACCTCAGCCAGTCAGCCTTCCTGTCTTGGCTGAGCCAGACTCAGAGCCATA
GCTCCCTGTTGAGCAGCTCAGTCCTCACACCTGATAGCAGTCCGGGAAAACTAGACCCAGCTCCATCACA
ACCCCCGGAGGAGCCAGAGCCTGATGAGGCAGAATCCAGCCCTGATCCTCAAGCACTCTGGTTTAACATC
TCAGCCCAGATGCCCTGCAATGCTGCCCCCACACCGCCCCCTGCAGTTTCTGAGGACCAACCCACTCCCT
CCCCTCAGCAGCTTGCCTCCTCCAAGCCAATGAATAGACCTAGTGCTGCCAACCCTTGTTCTCCAGTGCA
GTTCTCTTCCACGCCCTTGGCTGGGTTGGCCCCTAAGAGGCGAGCAGGAGACCCTGGAGAAATGCCACAG
AGTCCCACAGGGCTGGGACAGCCCAAACGGAGAGGGAGACCTCCCAGTAAGTTCTTCAAACAGATGGAAC
AGCGTTACCTAACCCAGCTGACAGCCCAGCCTGTCCCACCTGAGATGTGCTCAGGCTGGTGGTGGATACG
AGATCCTGAGATGTTGGATGCCATGCTCAAGGCCCTACACCCCCGAGGTATCCGGGAGAAGGCACTTCAC
AAACACCTTAACAAGCACAGGGACTTCTTGCAGGAAGTCTGCCTGCGGCCCTCAGCTGACCCCATCTTTG
AGCCCAGGCAACTACCTGCCTTTCAAGAAGGGATTATGAGCTGGTCCCCCAAAGAGAAGACATACGAGAC
AGACCTAGCAGTGCTTCAATGGGTAGAGGAGCTGGAGCAGCGGGTTATCATGTCTGATCTGCAGATTCGG
GGCTGGACATGTCCTAGCCCAGACTCTACCCGTGAAGACTTGGCCTACTGTGAGCACCTCTCCGACTCCC
AGGAGGATATCACCTGGCGAGGTCGGGGCAGGGAGGGACTGGCACCTCAGCGTAAAACTACCAACCCTTT
GGACCTGGCTGTGATGCGGCTGGCTGCCCTGGAACAGAATGTAGAACGGCGGTACCTGCGGGAGCCCCTC
TGGCCAACTCATGAGGTTGTGCTGGAGAAGGCCCTGCTTAGCACACCTAATGGTGCCCCTGAGGGCACCA
CTACAGAGATATCATATGAGATCACCCCTCGCATTCGTGTCTGGCGCCAGACCCTCGAGCGGTGCCGGAG
CGCAGCCCAGGTGTGCTTGTGCCTGGGCCAGCTGGAGAGGTCCATTGCCTGGGAGAAGTCTGTCAACAAA
GTGACATGTCTAGTCTGCCGGAAGGGTGACAATGATGAGTTTCTTCTGCTTTGTGATGGGTGTGACCGTG
GCTGCCACATTTACTGCCATCGTCCCAAGATGGAGGCTGTCCCAGAAGGAGATTGGTTCTGTACTGTCTG
TTTGGCTCAGCAGGTGGAGGGAGAATTCACTCAGAAGCCTGGTTTCCCAAAGCGTGGCCAGAAGCGGAAA
AGTGGTTATTCGCTGAACTTCTCAGAGGGTGATGGCCGCCGACGCCGGGTACTGTTGAGGGGCCGAGAAA
GCCCAGCAGCAGGGCCTCGGTACTCGGAAGAAGGGCTCTCCCCCTCCAAGCGGCGGCGACTCTCTATGCG
GAACCACCACAGTGATCTCACATTTTGCGAGATTATCCTGATGGAGATGGAGTCCCATGATGCAGCCTGG
CCTTTCCTAGAGCCTGTGAACCCACGTTTGGTGAGTGGGTACCGGCGCATCATCAAAAATCCTATGGATT
TTTCCACCATGCGGGAGCGGCTGCTCAGGGGAGGGTACACCAGCTCAGAGGAGTTTGCGGCTGATGCCCT
CCTGGTATTTGACAACTGCCAGACTTTCAACGAGGATGACTCTGAAGTAGGCAAGGCTGGGCACATCATG
CGCCGCTTCTTCGAGAGCCGCTGGGAGGAGTTTTATCAGGGAAAACAGGCCAATCTGTCAGGCCTCATGG
GCCCAGCTTTCTTGTACAAAGTGGTTGATAACGGGAAGCCTATCCCTAACCCTCTCCTCGGTCTCGATTC
TACGCGTACCGGTTAGTAATGAGTTTAAACGGGGGAGGCTAACTGAAACACGGAAGGAGACAATACCGGA
AGGAACCCGCGCTATGACGGCAATAAAAAGACAGAATAAAACGCACGGGTGTTGGGTCGTTTGTTCATAA
ACGCGGGGTTCGGTCCCAGGGCTGGCACTCTGTCGATACCCCACCGAGACCCCATTGGGGCCAATACGCC
CGCGTTTCTTCCTTTTCCCCACCCCACCCCCCAAGTTCGGGTGAAGGCCCAGGGCTCGCAGCCAACGTCG
GGGCGGCAGGCCCTGCCATAGCAGATCTGCGCAGCTGGGGCTCTAGGGGGTATCCCC
[124 nt withheld, positions 7618-7741]
C
[91 nt withheld, positions 7743-7833]
A
[49 nt withheld, positions 7835-7883]
CCTTTGACGTTGGAGTCCACGTTCTTT
[37 nt withheld, positions 7911-7947]
ACCCTATCTCGGTCTATTCTTTTGATTTATAAGGGATTTTGCCGATTTCGGCCTATTGGTTAAAAAATGA
GCTGATTTAACAAAAATTTAACGCGAATTAATTCTGTGGAATGTGTGTCAGTTAGGGTGTGGAAAGTCCC
CAGGCTCCCCAGCAGGCAGAAGTATGCAAAGCATGCATCTCAATTAGTCAGCAACCAGGTGTGGAAAGTC
CCCAGGCTCCCCAGCAGGCAGAAGTATGCAAAGCATGCATCTCAATTAGTCAGCAACCATAGTCCCGCCC
CTAACTCCGCCCATCCCGCCCCTAACTCCGCCCAGTTCCGCCCATTCTCCGCCCCATGGCTGACTAATTT
TTTTTATTTATGCAGAGGCCGAGGCCGCCTCTGCCTCTGAGCTATTCCAGAAGTAGTGAGGAGGCTTTTT
TGGAGGCCTAGGCTTTTGCAAAAAGCTCCCGGGAGCTTGTATATCCATTTTCGGATCTGATCAGCACGTG
TTGACAATTAATCATCGGCATAGTATATCGGCATAGTATAATACGACAAGGTGAGGAACTAAACCATGGC
CAAGCCTTTGTCTCAAGAAGAATCCACCCTCATTGAAAGAGCAACGGCTACAATCAACAGCATCCCCATC
TCTGAAGACTACAGCGTCGCCAGCGCAGCTCTCTCTAGCGACGGCCGCATCTTCACTGGTGTCAATGTAT
ATCATTTTACTGGGGGACCTTGTGCAGAACTCGTGGTGCTGGGCACTGCTGCTGCTGCGGCAGCTGGCAA
CCTGACTTGTATCGTCGCGATCGGAAATGAGAACAGGGGCATCTTGAGCCCCTGCGGACGGTGCCGACAG
GTGCTTCTCGATCTGCATCCTGGGATCAAAGCCATAGTGAAGGACAGTGATGGACAGCCGACGGCAGTTG
GGATTCGTGAATTGCTGCCCTCTGGTTATGTGTGGGAGGGCTAAGCACTTCGTGGCCGAGGAGCAGGACT
GACACGTGCTACGAGATTTCGATTCCACCGCCGCCTTCTATGAAAGGTTGGGCTTCGGAATCGTTTTCCG
GGACGCCGGCTGGATGATCCTCCAGCGCGGGGATCTCATGCTGGAGTTCTTCGCCCACCCCAACTTGTTT
ATTGCAGCTTATAATGGTTACAAATAAAGCAATAGCATCACAAATTTCACAAATAAAGCATTTTTTTCAC
TGCATTCTAGTTGTGGTTTGTCCAAACTCATCAATGTATCTTATCATGTCTGTATACCGTCGACCTCTAG
CTAGAGCTTGGCGTAATCATGGTCATAGCTGTTTCCTGTGTGAAATTGTTATCCGCTCACAATTCCACAC
AACATACGAGCCGGAAGCATAAAGTGTAAAGCCTGGGGTGCCTAATGAGTGAGCTAACTCACATTAATTG
CGTTGCGCTCACTGCCCGCTTTCCAGTCGGGAAACCTGTCGTGCCAGCTGCATTAATGAATCGGCCAACG
CGCGGGGAGAGGCGGTTTGCGTATTGGGCGCTCTTCCGCTTCCTCGCTCACTGACTCGCTGCGCTCGGTC
GTTCGGCTGCGGCGAGCGGTATCAGCTCACTCAAAGGCGGTAATACGGTTATCCACAGAATCAGGGGATA
ACGCAGGAAAGAACATGTGAGCAAAAGGCCAGCAAAAGGCCAGGAACCGTAAAAAGGCCGCGTTGCTGGC
GTTTTTCCATAGGCTCCGCCCCCCTGACGAGCATCACAAAAATCGACGCTCAAGTCAGAGGTGGCGAAAC
CCGACAGGACTATAAAGATACCAGGCGTTTCCCCCTGGAAGCTCCCTCGTGCGCTCTCCTGTTCCGACCC
TGCCGCTTACCGGATACCTGTCCGCCTTTCTCCCTTCGGGAAGCGTGGCGCTTTCTCATAGCTCACGCTG
TAGGTATCTCAGTTCGGTGTAGGTCGTTCGCTCCAAGCTGGGCTGTGTGCACGAACCCCCCGTTCAGCCC
GACCGCTGCGCCTTATCCGGTAACTATCGTCTTGAGTCCAACCCGGTAAGACACGACTTATCGCCACTGG
CAGCAGCCACTGGTAACAGGATTAGCAGAGCGAGGTATGTAGGCGGTGCTACAGAGTTCTTGAAGTGGTG
GCCTAACTACGGCTACACTAGAAGAACAGTATTTGGTATCTGCGCTCTGCTGAAGCCAGTTACCTTCGGA
AAAAGAGTTGGTAGCTCTTGATCCGGCAAACAAACCACCGCTGGTAGCGGTGGTTTTTTTGTTTGCAAGC
AGCAGATTACGCGCAGAAAAAAAGGATCTCAAGAAGATCCTTTGATCTTTTCTACGGGGTCTGACGCTCA
GTGGAACGAAAACTCACGTTAAGGGATTTTGGTCATGAGATTATCAAAAAGGATCTTCACCTAGATCCTT
TTAAATTAAAAATGAAGTTTTAAATCAATCTAAAGTATATATGAGTAAACTTGGTCTGACAGTTACCAAT
GCTTAATCAGTGAGGCACCTATCTCAGCGATCTGTCTATTTCGTTCATCCATAGTTGCCTGACTCCCCGT
CGTGTAGATAACTACGATACGGGAGGGCTTACCATCTGGCCCCAGTGCTGCAATGATACCGCGAGACCCA
CGCTCACCGGCTCCAGATTTATCAGCAATAAACCAGCCAGCCGGAAGGGCCGAGCGCAGAAGTGGTCCTG
CAACTTTATCCGCCTCCATCCAGTCTATTAATTGTTGCCGGGAAGCTAGAGTAAGTAGTTCGCCAGTTAA
TAGTTTGCGCAACGTTGTTGCCATTGCTACAGGCATCGTGGTGTCACGCTCGTCGTTTGGTATGGCTTCA
TTCAGCTCCGGTTCCCAACGATCAAGGCGAGTTACATGATCCCCCATGTTGTGCAAAAAAGCGGTTAGCT
CCTTCGGTCCTCCGATCGTTGTCAGAAGTAAGTTGGCCGCAGTGTTATCACTCATGGTTATGGCAGCACT
GCATAATTCTCTTACTGTCATGCCATCCGTAAGATGCTTTTCTGTGACTGGTGAGTACTCAACCAAGTCA
TTCTGAGAATAGTGTATGCGGCGACCGAGTTGCTCTTGCCCGGCGTCAATACGGGATAATACCGCGCCAC
ATAGCAGAACTTTAAAAGTGCTCATCATTGGAAAACGTTCTTCGGGGCGAAAACTCTCAAGGATCTTACC
GCTGTTGAGATCCAGTTCGATGTAACCCACTCGTGCACCCAACTGATCTTCAGCATCTTTTACTTTCACC
AGCGTTTCTGGGTGAGCAAAAACAGGAAGGCAAAATGCCGCAAAAAAGGGAATAAGGGCGACACGGAAAT
GTTGAATACTCATACTCTTCCTTTTTCAATATTATTGAAGCATTTATCAGGGTTATTGTCTCATGAGCGG
ATACATATTTGAATGTATTTAGAAAAATAAACAAATAGGGGTTCCGCGCACATTTCCCCGAAAAGTGCCA
CCTGACGTCGACGGATCGGGAGATCTCCCGATCCCCTATGGTGCACTCTCAGTACAATCTGCTCTGATGC
CGCATAGTTAAGCCAGTATCTGCTCCCTGCTTGTGTGTTGGAGGTCGCTGAGTAGTGCGCGAGCAAAATT
TAAGCTACAACAAGGCAAGGCTTGACCGACAATTGCATGAAGAATCTGCTTAGGGTTAGGCGTTTTGCGC
TGCTTCGCGATGTACGGGCCAGATATACGCGTT
