>Addgene plasmid #65373 | GFP-BAZ2A | addgene partial sequence | sequence record 112243 | TK-pA-R 5'-ttgtctccttccgtgtttca-3'
TCGAGACCGAGGAGAGGGTTAGGGATAGGCTTCCCGTTATCAACCACTTTGTACAAGAAAGCTGGGCCCA
TGAGGCCTGACAGATTGGCCTGTTTTCCCTGATAAAACTCCTCCCAGCGGCTCTCGAAGAAGCGGCGCAT
GATGTGCCCAGCCTTGCCTACTTCAGAGTCATCCTCGTTGAAAGTCTGGCAGTTGTCAAATACCAGGAGG
GCATCAGCCGCAAACTCCTCTGAGCTGGTGTACCCTCCCCTGAGCAGCCGCTCCCGCATGGTGGAAAAAT
CCATAGGATTTTTGATGATGCGCCGGTACCCACTCACCAAACGTGGGTTCACAGGCTCTAGGAAAGGCCA
GGCTGCATCATGGGACTCCATCTCCATCAGGATAATCTCGCAAAATGTGAGATCACTGTGGTGGTTCCGC
ATAGAGAGTCGCCGCCGCTTGGAGGGGGAGAGCCCTTCTTCCGAGTACCGAGGCCCTGCTGCTGGGCTTT
CTCGGCCCCTCAACAGTACCCGGCGTCGGCGGCCATCACCCTCTGAGAAGTTCAGCGAATAACCACTTTT
CCGCTTCTGGCCACGCTTTGGGAAACCAGGCTTCTGAGTGAATTCTCCCTCCACCTGCTGAGCCAAACAG
ACAGTACAGAACCAATCTCCTTCTGGGACAGCCTCCATCTTGGGACGATGGCAGTAAATGTGGCAGCCAC
GGTCACACCCATCAC
